Addgene plasmid #112043: pJW1669
Purpose: CEN/ARS plasmid for GAL-inducible NSG2-V5-TEV-EGFP expression marked with URA
Depositing lab: Jonathan Weissman. Depositing organization: University of California, San Francisco (UCSF). Publication: Defining the physiological role of SRP in protein-targeting efficiency and specificity. Costa EA, Subramanian K, Nunnari J, Weissman JS. Science. 2018 Jan 18. pii: science.aar3607. doi: 10.1126/science.aar3607. PubMed 29348368.
Backbone
  Vector backbone: pRS316
  Vector type: Yeast Expression
  Selectable markers: URA3
Growth in bacteria
  Bacterial resistance: Ampicillin, 100 μg/mL
  Growth temperature: 37°C
  Growth strain: DH5alpha
  Copy number: Unknown
Gene/Insert
  Gene/Insert name: NSG2
  Species: S. cerevisiae (budding yeast)
  Promoter: GAL1
  Tag / fusion protein: V5-TEV-EGFP (C terminal on insert)
  Cloning method: Gibson Cloning
  Sequencing primers: 5′ TGTATTACTTCTTATTCAAATGTC
Terms and licenses: Academic/Nonprofit Terms; Industry Terms: Not Available to Industry
How to cite: pJW1669 was a gift from Jonathan Weissman (Addgene plasmid # 112043 ; http://n2t.net/addgene:112043 ; RRID:Addgene_112043)
