[The description below was written by a language model from this plasmid's Addgene catalogue record and pLannotate feature annotations shown in this document.]
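Description:
pJW1669 is a yeast–E. coli shuttle plasmid built on the pRS316 backbone for galactose-inducible expression of a tagged version of the S. cerevisiae protein NSG2. In yeast it is maintained as a low-copy, stably segregating episome through a CEN6/ARS element and selected by uracil prototrophy via the URA3 marker, which can also be counterselected with 5-FOA. In bacteria it replicates from a high-copy ColE1/pUC-type origin and is selected with ampicillin through the β-lactamase gene. The backbone also retains an f1 phage origin and the pBluescript-derived remnants typical of the pRS series: split MCS fragments, flanking T7 and T3 promoters, and lacZα/lac promoter pieces interrupted by the insert.

The expression cassette, assembled by Gibson cloning into the polylinker, places the NSG2 open reading frame directly downstream of the GAL1,10 promoter region, so that transcription depends on Gal4 and is switched on by galactose. NSG2 is fused at its C terminus to a V5 epitope followed by a green fluorescent protein, and the cassette ends with the ADH1 terminator. The catalogue describes the tag as V5-TEV-EGFP. The annotation identifies the fluorophore as yeast-enhanced GFP and does not call a TEV protease site, although a short unannotated gap between V5 and GFP is where such a site would lie. NSG2 is annotated as a protein that binds the sterol-sensing transmembrane region of HMG-CoA reductase HMG2 and protects it from HRD1-dependent degradation. The fusion allows fluorescence, epitope-based detection or capture, and, per the catalogue description, protease release of the GFP moiety. The associated publication concerns the role of the signal recognition particle in protein targeting. The depositor and sequencing-derived records differ by only a few nucleotides and carry the same features.
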