Features (pLannotate 1.2.2; 24 found; start..end, strand, type, name):
    137..184     +  misc_feature   bom (fragment): basis of mobility region from pBR322
    195..410     +  promoter       URA3 promoter: S. cerevisiae URA3
    411..1214    +  CDS            URA3: orotidine-5'-phosphate decarboxylase, required for uracil biosynthesis; S. cerevisiae URA3; yeast auxotrophic marker, counterselectable with 5-fluoroorotic acid (5-FOA)
   1293..1342    +  misc_feature   bom (fragment): basis of mobility region from pBR322
   1343..1798    -  rep_origin     f1 ori (sequence partly withheld): f1 bacteriophage origin of replication; arrow indicates direction of (+) strand synthesis
   1806..1963    -  CDS            lacZα (fragment): LacZα fragment of β-galactosidase; lacZ fragment
   1966..1984    +  promoter       T7 promoter: promoter for bacteriophage T7 RNA polymerase
   1993..2047    +  misc_feature   MCS (fragment): pBluescript multiple cloning site
   2047..2226    -  terminator     ADH1 terminator: S. cerevisiae ADH1; transcription terminator for the S. cerevisiae alcohol dehydrogenase 1 (ADH1) gene
   2247..2963    -  CDS            yeGFP: yeast-enhanced green fluorescent protein codons optimized for translation in S. cerevisiae and C. albicans
   3015..3056    -  CDS            V5 tag: epitope tag from simian virus 5
   3057..3953    -  CDS            NSG2: NSG2_YEAST - Experimental evidence at protein level: Swiss-Prot protein existence level 1. Stabilizes the HMG-CoA reductase HMG2 by preventing its HRD1- dependent degradation. Binds directly to the sterol-sensing domain (SSD)-containing transmembrane region of HMG2, promoting its folding to protect it from degradation. From Saccharomyces cerevisiae (strain ATCC 204508 / S288c) (Baker's yeast).
   3953..4578    -  promoter       GAL1,10 promoter: GAL1 and GAL10 genes of S. cerevisiae; divergent inducible promoter, regulated by Gal4
   4579..4626    +  misc_feature   MCS (fragment): pBluescript multiple cloning site
   4639..4657    -  promoter       T3 promoter: promoter for bacteriophage T3 RNA polymerase
   4702..4718    -  protein_bind   lac operator: The lac repressor binds to the lac operator to inhibit transcription in E. coli. This inhibition can be relieved by adding lactose or isopropyl-β-D-thiogalactopyranoside (IPTG). lac repressor encoded by lacI
   4726..4756    -  promoter       lac promoter: promoter for the E. coli lac operon
   4771..4792    -  protein_bind   CAP binding site: CAP binding activates transcription in the presence of cAMP. E. coli catabolite activator protein
   4805..4897    -  CDS            lacI (fragment): lac repressor; lacI; The lac repressor binds to the lac operator to inhibit transcription in E. coli. This inhibition can be relieved by adding lactose or isopropyl-β-D-thiogalactopyranoside (IPTG).
   5080..5668    -  rep_origin     ori: high-copy-number ColE1/pMB1/pBR322/pUC origin of replication
   5839..6699    -  CDS            AmpR: β-lactamase; bla; confers resistance to ampicillin, carbenicillin, and related antibiotics
   6700..6804    -  promoter       AmpR promoter: bla
   6841..7344    +  misc_feature   CEN/ARS: S. cerevisiae CEN6 centromere fused to an autonomously replicating sequence
   7413..35      +  CDS            rop (fragment) (across the origin): Rop protein, which maintains plasmids at low copy number; rop
>Addgene plasmid #112043 | pJW1669 | depositor full sequence | sequence record 210831 | pJW1669 sequence 7413 bps
TCGCGCGTTTCGGTGATGACGGTGAAAACCTCTGACACATGCAGCTCCCGGAGACGGTCACAGCTTGTCT
GTAAGCGGATGCCGGGAGCAGACAAGCCCGTCAGGGCGCGTCAGCGGGTGTTGGCGGGTGTCGGGGCTGG
CTTAACTATGCGGCATCAGAGCAGATTGTACTGAGAGTGCACCACGCTTTTCAATTCAATTCATCATTTT
TTTTTTATTCTTTTTTTTGATTTCGGTTTCTTTGAAATTTTTTTGATTCGGTAATCTCCGAACAGAAGGA
AGAACGAAGGAAGGAGCACAGACTTAGATTGGTATATATACGCATATGTAGTGTTGAAGAAACATGAAAT
TGCCCAGTATTCTTAACCCAACTGCACAGAACAAAAACCTGCAGGAAACGAAGATAAATCATGTCGAAAG
CTACATATAAGGAACGTGCTGCTACTCATCCTAGTCCTGTTGCTGCCAAGCTATTTAATATCATGCACGA
AAAGCAAACAAACTTGTGTGCTTCATTGGATGTTCGTACCACCAAGGAATTACTGGAGTTAGTTGAAGCA
TTAGGTCCCAAAATTTGTTTACTAAAAACACATGTGGATATCTTGACTGATTTTTCCATGGAGGGCACAG
TTAAGCCGCTAAAGGCATTATCCGCCAAGTACAATTTTTTACTCTTCGAAGACAGAAAATTTGCTGACAT
TGGTAATACAGTCAAATTGCAGTACTCTGCGGGTGTATACAGAATAGCAGAATGGGCAGACATTACGAAT
GCACACGGTGTGGTGGGCCCAGGTATTGTTAGCGGTTTGAAGCAGGCGGCAGAAGAAGTAACAAAGGAAC
CTAGAGGCCTTTTGATGTTAGCAGAATTGTCATGCAAGGGCTCCCTATCTACTGGAGAATATACTAAGGG
TACTGTTGACATTGCGAAGAGCGACAAAGATTTTGTTATCGGCTTTATTGCTCAAAGAGACATGGGTGGA
AGAGATGAAGGTTACGATTGGTTGATTATGACACCCGGTGTGGGTTTAGATGACAAGGGAGACGCATTGG
GTCAACAGTATAGAACCGTGGATGATGTGGTCTCTACAGGATCTGACATTATTATTGTTGGAAGAGGACT
ATTTGCAAAGGGAAGGGATGCTAAGGTAGAGGGTGAACGTTACAGAAAAGCAGGCTGGGAAGCATATTTG
AGAAGATGCGGCCAGCAAAACTAAAAAACTGTATTATAAGTAAATGCATGTATACTAAACTCACAAATTA
GAGCTTCAATTTAATTATATCAGTTATTACCCTGCGGTGTGAAATACCGCACAGATGCGTAAGGAGAAAA
TACCGCATCAGGAAATTGTAAACGTTAATATTTTGTTAAAATTCGCGTTAAATTTTTGTTAAATCAGCTC
ATTTTTTAACCAATAGGCCGAAATCGGCAAAATCCCTTATAAATCAAAAGAATAGACCGAGATAGGGT
[37 nt withheld, positions 1469-1505]
AAAGAACGTGGACTCCAACGTCAAAGG
[49 nt withheld, positions 1533-1581]
T
[91 nt withheld, positions 1583-1673]
G
[124 nt withheld, positions 1675-1798]
CGCGCCATTCGCCATTCAGGCTGCGCAACTGTTGGGAAGGGCGATCGGTGCGGGCCTCTTCGCTATTACG
CCAGCTGGCGAAGGGGGGATGTGCTGCAAGGCGATTAAGTTGGGTAACGCCAGGGTTTTCCCAGTCACGA
CGTTGTAAAACGACGGCCAGTGAATTGTAATACGACTCACTATAGGGCGAATTGGAGCTCCACCGCGGTG
GCGGCCGCTCTAGAACTAGTGGATCCCCCGGGCTGCAGGGTGTGGTCAATAAGAGCGACCTCATACTATA
CCTGAGAAAGCAACCTGACCTACAGGAAAGAGTTACTCAAGAATAAGAATTTTCGTTTTAAAACCTAAGA
GTCACTTTAAAATTTGTATACACTTATTTTTTTTATAACTTATTTAATAATAAAAATCATAAATCATAAG
AAATTCGCTTATTTAGAAGTGGCGCGCCTTATTTGTACAATTCATCCATACCATGGGTAATACCAGCAGC
AGTAACAAATTCTAACAAGACCATGTGGTCTCTCTTTTCGTTTGGATCTTTGGATAAGGCAGATTGAGTG
GATAAGTAATGGTTGTCTGGTAACAAGACTGGACCATCACCAATTGGAGTATTTTGTTGATAATGGTCAG
CTAATTGAACAGAACCATCTTCAATGTTGTGTCTAATTTTGAAGTTAACTTTGATACCATTCTTTTGTTT
GTCAGCCATGATGTAAACATTGTGAGAGTTATAGTTGTATTCCAATTTGTGACCTAAAATGTTACCATCT
TCTTTAAAATCAATACCTTTTAATTCGATTCTATTAACTAAGGTATCACCTTCAAACTTGACTTCAGCTC
TGGTCTTGTAGTTACCGTCATCTTTGAAAAAAATAGTTCTTTCTTGAACATAACCTTCTGGCATGGCAGA
CTTGAAAAAGTCATGTTGTTTCATATGATCTGGGTATCTAGAAAAACATTGAACACCATAAGTTAAAGTA
GTGACTAAGGTTGGCCATGGAACTGGCAATTTACCAGTAGTACAAATAAATTTTAAGGTCAATTTACCGT
AAGTAGCATCACCTTCACCTTCACCGGAGACAGAAAATTTGTGACCATTAACATCACCATCTAATTCAAC
CAAAATTGGGACAACACCAGTGAATAATTCTTCACCTTTAGACATGTTAATTAAACCAGCACCGTCACCT
CCTTGAAAATACAAATTTTCTGAACCCGTAGAATCGAGACCGAGGAGAGGGTTAGGGATAGGCTTACCAT
GAGAATATAGATATCTTCCTAGTTTTCCAAACATTAGAGAACCAAGGAAATAAAAATCCATGAAATATAA
AAATTGGGAACCGTCGATAATATCTTTGTAGCAAGAGATACAACAACCCACCCCAATGCAGATGCAGCTC
ATTAACATGGATATTGAGCCGTCAAAAAACAACCACAGTATAATATTCAGAAGCCCCCATGCCCCTGCCG
CCTGCAAAGAGGAGTTCCACTGTATTTTCCTGATCCCAAATGTGACTCCCAACATGGCATTGATACTTCT
AATAACAGAGGTCAAACTGTCATGGTGGACAGAGCTCTTAACAACCTCTGTTTGAAAAATATTATCCAGA
ATTGGTACAACAGAACCAAATAACAGTCCTTCAACACCGTAGCCTAACCAGTTTGGCAGAACCCCATTGG
ATAGCCAGTTACAAAGTTTGACACCCAGTAGAAGGGGTCTCGATGCAAAATCTGGATGTAAGAGATGATT
ATCGTGCAAGTTTCTGGACAGTTCATGATATGCGAAACCGCTCAATGACAAAATTAATACAGCTTGCAGG
TAATGAAGAATATTTTGACGAGTTTGTCTGGTTCTTGACGGAAAGTTTTCGTGAATGGATGATGCTGATA
AAATCCTTTCCAAATTATTAGAAGATACTGTGTTCCTTGGCAGCGAGCCGCCAACCTTATGGGCCAAGTA
AAAAGTCGAATCAATAGTTTGATCTCTACTATATTTGGTAGAATCTATAGAGACAGAGCGTTTCAATTCT
TCGTAAATTTCGTTATCTTCCGATCTCACGACGTCATCATCATATAATGAATAAAGCTGCGGTTTAGTCA
GAGAGCAGATTGATTCGGTGCTCTTCTTTGGATCCGGTTCTCCTCTATTGGCCATTTCTCCTTGACGTTA
AAGTATAGAGGTATATTAACAATTTTTTGTTGATACTTTTATGACATTTGAATAAGAAGTAATACAAACT
GAAAATGTTGAAAGTATTAGTTAAAGTGGTTATGCAGCTTTTCCATTTATATATCTGTTAATAGATCAAA
AATCATCGCTTCGCTGATTAATTACCCCAGAAACAAGGCTAAAAAACTAATCGCATTATCATCCTATGGT
TGTTAATTTGATTCGTTAATTTGAAGGTTTGTGGGGCCAGGTTACTGCCAATTTTTCCTCTTCATAACCA
TAAAAGCTAGTATTGTAGAATCTTTATTGTTCGGAGCAGTGCGGCGCGAGGCACATCTGCGTTTCAGGAA
CGCGACCGGTGAAGACGAGGACGCACGGAGGAGAGTCTTCCGTCGGAGGGCTGTCGCCCGCTCGGCGGCT
TCTAATCCGTACTTCAATATAGCAATGAGCAGTTAAGCGTATTACTGAAAGTTCCAAAGAGAAGGTTTTT
TTAGGCTAAGATAATGGGGCTCTTTACATTTCCACAACATATAAGTAAGATTAGATATGGATATGTATAT
GGTGGTAATGCCATGTAATATGATTATTAAACTTCTTTGCGTCCATCCAAGATATCAAGCTTATCGATAC
CGTCGACCTCGAGGGGGGGCCCGGTACCCAGCTTTTGTTCCCTTTAGTGAGGGTTAATTCCGAGCTTGGC
GTAATCATGGTCATAGCTGTTTCCTGTGTGAAATTGTTATCCGCTCACAATTCCACACAACATAGGAGCC
GGAAGCATAAAGTGTAAAGCCTGGGGTGCCTAATGAGTGAGGTAACTCACATTAATTGCGTTGCGCTCAC
TGCCCGCTTTCCAGTCGGGAAACCTGTCGTGCCAGCTGCATTAATGAATCGGCCAACGCGCGGGGAGAGG
CGGTTTGCGTATTGGGCGCTCTTCCGCTTCCTCGCTCACTGACTCGCTGCGCTCGGTCGTTCGGCTGCGG
CGAGCGGTATCAGCTCACTCAAAGGCGGTAATACGGTTATCCACAGAATCAGGGGATAACGCAGGAAAGA
ACATGTGAGCAAAAGGCCAGCAAAAGGCCAGGAACCGTAAAAAGGCCGCGTTGCTGGCGTTTTTCCATAG
GCTCGGCCCCCCTGACGAGCATCACAAAAATCGACGCTCAAGTCAGAGGTGGCGAAACCCGACAGGACTA
TAAAGATACCAGGCGTTCCCCCCTGGAAGCTCCCTCGTGCGCTCTCCTGTTCCGACCCTGCCGCTTACCG
GATACCTGTCCGCCTTTCTCCCTTCGGGAAGCGTGGCGCTTTCTCAATGCTCACGCTGTAGGTATCTCAG
TTCGGTGTAGGTCGTTCGCTCCAAGCTGGGCTGTGTGCACGAACCCCCCGTTCAGCCCGACCGCTGCGCC
TTATCCGGTAACTATCGTCTTGAGTCCAACCCGGTAAGACACGACTTATCGCCACTGGCAGCAGCCACTG
GTAACAGGATTAGCAGAGCGAGGTATGTAGGCGGTGCTACAGAGTTCTTGAAGTGGTGGCCTAACTACGG
CTACACTAGAAGGACAGTATTTGGTATCTGCGCTCTGCTGAAGCCAGTTACCTTCGGAAAAAGAGTTGGT
AGCTCTTGATCCGGCAAACAAACCACCGCTGGTAGCGGTGGTTTTTTTGTTTGCAAGCAGCAGATTACGC
GCAGAAAAAAAGGATCTCAAGAAGATCCTTTGATCTTTTCTACGGGGTCTGACGCTCAGTGGAACGAAAA
CTCACGTTAAGGGATTTTGGTCATGAGATTATCAAAAAGGATCTTCACCTAGATCCTTTTAAATTAAAAA
TGAAGTTTTAAATCAATCTAAAGTATATATGAGTAAACTTGGTCTGACAGTTACCAATGCTTAATCAGTG
AGGCACCTATCTCAGCGATCTGTCTATTTCGTTCATCCATAGTTGCCTGACTGCCCGTCGTGTAGATAAC
TACGATACGGGAGGGCTTACCATCTGGCCCCAGTGCTGCAATGATACCGCGAGACCCACGCTCACCGGCT
CCAGATTTATCAGCAATAAACCAGCCAGCCGGAAGGGCCGAGCGCAGAAGTGGTCCTGCAACTTTATCCG
CCTCCATCCAGTCTATTAATTGTTGCCGGGAAGCTAGAGTAAGTAGTTCGCCAGTTAATAGTTTGCGCAA
CGTTGTTGCCATTGCTACAGGCATCGTGGTGTCACGCTCGTCGTTTGGTATGGCTTCATTCAGCTCCGGT
TCCCAACGATCAAGGCGAGTTACATGATCCCCCATGTTGTGAAAAAAAGCGGTTAGCTCCTTCGGTCCTC
CGATCGTTGTCAGAAGTAAGTTGGCCGCAGTGTTATCACTCATGGTTATGGCAGCACTGCATAATTCTCT
TACTGTCATGCCATCCGTAAGATGCTTTTCTGTGACTGGTGAGTACTCAACCAAGTCATTCTGAGAATAG
TGTATGCGGCGACCGAGTTGCTCTTGCCCGGCGTCAATACGGGATAATACCGCGCCACATAGCAGAACTT
TAAAAGTGCTCATCATTGGAAAACGTTCTTCGGGGCGAAAACTCTCAAGGATCTTACCGCTGTTGAGATC
CAGTTCGATGTAACCCACTCGTGCACCCAACTGATCTTCAGCATCTTTTACTTTCACCAGCGTTTCTGGG
TGAGCAAAAACAGGAAGGCAAAATGCCGCAAAAAAGGGAATAAGGGCGACACGGAAATGTTGAATACTCA
TACTCTTCCTTTTTCAATATTATTGAAGCATTTATCAGGGTTATTGTCTCATGAGCGGATACATATTTGA
ATGTATTTAGAAAAATAAACAAATAGGGGTTCCGCGCACATTTCCCCGAAAAGTGCCACCTGGGTCCTTT
TCATCACGTGCTATAAAAATAATTATAATTTAAATTTTTTAATATAAATATATAAATTAAAAATAGAAAG
TAAAAAAAGAAATTAAAGAAAAAATAGTTTTTGTTTTCCGAAGATGTAAAAGACTCTAGGGGGATCGCCA
ACAAATACTACCTTTTATCTTGCTCTTCCTGCTCTCAGGTATTAATGCCGAATTGTTTCATCTTGTCTGT
GTAGAAGACCACACACGAAAATCCTGTGATTTTACATTTTACTTATCGTTAATCGAATGTATATCTATTT
AATCTGCTTTTCTTGTCTAATAAATATATATGTAAAGTACGCTTTTTGTTGAAATTTTTTAAACCTTTGT
TTATTTTTTTTTCTTCATTCCGTAACTCTTCTACCTTCTTTATTTACTTTCTAAAATCCAAATACAAAAC
ATAAAAATAAATAAACACAGAGTAAATTCCCAAATTATTCCATCATTAAAAGATACGAGGCGCGTGTAAG
TTACAGGCAAGCGATCCGTCCTAAGAAACCATTATTATCATGACATTAACCTATAAAAATAGGCGTATCA
CGAGGCCCTTTCGTC
