Features (pLannotate 1.2.2; 24 found; start..end, strand, type, name):
    137..186     +  misc_feature   bom (fragment): basis of mobility region from pBR322
    194..409     +  promoter       URA3 promoter: S. cerevisiae URA3
    410..1213    +  CDS            URA3: orotidine-5'-phosphate decarboxylase, required for uracil biosynthesis; S. cerevisiae URA3; yeast auxotrophic marker, counterselectable with 5-fluoroorotic acid (5-FOA)
   1292..1343    +  misc_feature   bom (fragment): basis of mobility region from pBR322
   1371..1799    -  rep_origin     f1 ori (sequence partly withheld): f1 bacteriophage origin of replication; arrow indicates direction of (+) strand synthesis
   1803..1960    -  CDS            lacZα (fragment): LacZα fragment of β-galactosidase; lacZ fragment
   1963..1981    +  promoter       T7 promoter: promoter for bacteriophage T7 RNA polymerase
   1990..2044    +  misc_feature   MCS (fragment): pBluescript multiple cloning site
   2044..2223    -  terminator     ADH1 terminator: S. cerevisiae ADH1; transcription terminator for the S. cerevisiae alcohol dehydrogenase 1 (ADH1) gene
   2244..2960    -  CDS            yeGFP: yeast-enhanced green fluorescent protein codons optimized for translation in S. cerevisiae and C. albicans
   3012..3053    -  CDS            V5 tag: epitope tag from simian virus 5
   3054..3950    -  CDS            NSG2: NSG2_YEAST - Experimental evidence at protein level: Swiss-Prot protein existence level 1. Stabilizes the HMG-CoA reductase HMG2 by preventing its HRD1- dependent degradation. Binds directly to the sterol-sensing domain (SSD)-containing transmembrane region of HMG2, promoting its folding to protect it from degradation. From Saccharomyces cerevisiae (strain ATCC 204508 / S288c) (Baker's yeast).
   3950..4575    -  promoter       GAL1,10 promoter: GAL1 and GAL10 genes of S. cerevisiae; divergent inducible promoter, regulated by Gal4
   4576..4623    +  misc_feature   MCS (fragment): pBluescript multiple cloning site
   4635..4653    -  promoter       T3 promoter: promoter for bacteriophage T3 RNA polymerase
   4698..4714    -  protein_bind   lac operator: The lac repressor binds to the lac operator to inhibit transcription in E. coli. This inhibition can be relieved by adding lactose or isopropyl-β-D-thiogalactopyranoside (IPTG). lac repressor encoded by lacI
   4722..4752    -  promoter       lac promoter: promoter for the E. coli lac operon
   4767..4788    -  protein_bind   CAP binding site: CAP binding activates transcription in the presence of cAMP. E. coli catabolite activator protein
   4801..4893    -  CDS            lacI (fragment): lac repressor; lacI; The lac repressor binds to the lac operator to inhibit transcription in E. coli. This inhibition can be relieved by adding lactose or isopropyl-β-D-thiogalactopyranoside (IPTG).
   5076..5664    -  rep_origin     ori: high-copy-number ColE1/pMB1/pBR322/pUC origin of replication
   5835..6695    -  CDS            AmpR: β-lactamase; bla; confers resistance to ampicillin, carbenicillin, and related antibiotics
   6696..6800    -  promoter       AmpR promoter: bla
   6837..7340    +  misc_feature   CEN/ARS: S. cerevisiae CEN6 centromere fused to an autonomously replicating sequence
   7408..35      +  CDS            rop (fragment) (across the origin): Rop protein, which maintains plasmids at low copy number; rop
>Addgene plasmid #112043 | pJW1669 | addgene full sequence | sequence record 215303 | Addgene NGS Result
TCGCGCGTTTCGGTGATGACGGTGAAAACCTCTGACACATGCAGCTCCCGGAGACGGTCACAGCTTGTCT
GTAAGCGGATGCCGGGAGCAGACAAGCCCGTCAGGGCGCGTCAGCGGGTGTTGGCGGGTGTCGGGGCTGG
CTTAACTATGCGGCATCAGAGCAGATTGTACTGAGAGTGCACCATACCACCTTTTCAATTCATCATTTTT
TTTTTATTCTTTTTTTTGATTTCGGTTTCCTTGAAATTTTTTTGATTCGGTAATCTCCGAACAGAAGGAA
GAACGAAGGAAGGAGCACAGACTTAGATTGGTATATATACGCATATGTAGTGTTGAAGAAACATGAAATT
GCCCAGTATTCTTAACCCAACTGCACAGAACAAAAACCTGCAGGAAACGAAGATAAATCATGTCGAAAGC
TACATATAAGGAACGTGCTGCTACTCATCCTAGTCCTGTTGCTGCCAAGCTATTTAATATCATGCACGAA
AAGCAAACAAACTTGTGTGCTTCATTGGATGTTCGTACCACCAAGGAATTACTGGAGTTAGTTGAAGCAT
TAGGTCCCAAAATTTGTTTACTAAAAACACATGTGGATATCTTGACTGATTTTTCCATGGAGGGCACAGT
TAAGCCGCTAAAGGCATTATCCGCCAAGTACAATTTTTTACTCTTCGAAGACAGAAAATTTGCTGACATT
GGTAATACAGTCAAATTGCAGTACTCTGCGGGTGTATACAGAATAGCAGAATGGGCAGACATTACGAATG
CACACGGTGTGGTGGGCCCAGGTATTGTTAGCGGTTTGAAGCAGGCGGCAGAAGAAGTAACAAAGGAACC
TAGAGGCCTTTTGATGTTAGCAGAATTGTCATGCAAGGGCTCCCTATCTACTGGAGAATATACTAAGGGT
ACTGTTGACATTGCGAAGAGCGACAAAGATTTTGTTATCGGCTTTATTGCTCAAAGAGACATGGGTGGAA
GAGATGAAGGTTACGATTGGTTGATTATGACACCCGGTGTGGGTTTAGATGACAAGGGAGACGCATTGGG
TCAACAGTATAGAACCGTGGATGATGTGGTCTCTACAGGATCTGACATTATTATTGTTGGAAGAGGACTA
TTTGCAAAGGGAAGGGATGCTAAGGTAGAGGGTGAACGTTACAGAAAAGCAGGCTGGGAAGCATATTTGA
GAAGATGCGGCCAGCAAAACTAAAAAACTGTATTATAAGTAAATGCATGTATACTAAACTCACAAATTAG
AGCTTCAATTTAATTATATCAGTTATTACCCTATGCGGTGTGAAATACCGCACAGATGCGTAAGGAGAAA
ATACCGCATCAGGAAATTGTAAGCGTTAATATTTTGTTAAAATTCGCGTTAAATTTTTGTTAAATCAGCT
CATTTTTTAACCAATAGGCCGAAATCGGCAAAATCCCTTATAAATCAAAAGAATAGACCGAGATAGGGT
[37 nt withheld, positions 1470-1506]
AAAGAACGTGGACTCCAACGTCAAAGG
[49 nt withheld, positions 1534-1582]
T
[91 nt withheld, positions 1584-1674]
G
[124 nt withheld, positions 1676-1799]
CCATTCGCCATTCAGGCTGCGCAACTGTTGGGAAGGGCGATCGGTGCGGGCCTCTTCGCTATTACGCCAG
CTGGCGAAAGGGGGATGTGCTGCAAGGCGATTAAGTTGGGTAACGCCAGGGTTTTCCCAGTCACGACGTT
GTAAAACGACGGCCAGTGAATTGTAATACGACTCACTATAGGGCGAATTGGAGCTCCACCGCGGTGGCGG
CCGCTCTAGAACTAGTGGATCCCCCGGGCTGCAGGGTGTGGTCAATAAGAGCGACCTCATACTATACCTG
AGAAAGCAACCTGACCTACAGGAAAGAGTTACTCAAGAATAAGAATTTTCGTTTTAAAACCTAAGAGTCA
CTTTAAAATTTGTATACACTTATTTTTTTTATAACTTATTTAATAATAAAAATCATAAATCATAAGAAAT
TCGCTTATTTAGAAGTGGCGCGCCTTATTTGTACAATTCATCCATACCATGGGTAATACCAGCAGCAGTA
ACAAATTCTAACAAGACCATGTGGTCTCTCTTTTCGTTTGGATCTTTGGATAAGGCAGATTGAGTGGATA
AGTAATGGTTGTCTGGTAACAAGACTGGACCATCACCAATTGGAGTATTTTGTTGATAATGGTCAGCTAA
TTGAACAGAACCATCTTCAATGTTGTGTCTAATTTTGAAGTTAACTTTGATACCATTCTTTTGTTTGTCA
GCCATGATGTAAACATTGTGAGAGTTATAGTTGTATTCCAATTTGTGACCTAAAATGTTACCATCTTCTT
TAAAATCAATACCTTTTAATTCGATTCTATTAACTAAGGTATCACCTTCAAACTTGACTTCAGCTCTGGT
CTTGTAGTTACCGTCATCTTTGAAAAAAATAGTTCTTTCTTGAACATAACCTTCTGGCATGGCAGACTTG
AAAAAGTCATGTTGTTTCATATGATCTGGGTATCTAGAAAAACATTGAACACCATAAGTTAAAGTAGTGA
CTAAGGTTGGCCATGGAACTGGCAATTTACCAGTAGTACAAATAAATTTTAAGGTCAATTTACCGTAAGT
AGCATCACCTTCACCTTCACCGGAGACAGAAAATTTGTGACCATTAACATCACCATCTAATTCAACCAAA
ATTGGGACAACACCAGTGAATAATTCTTCACCTTTAGACATGTTAATTAAACCAGCACCGTCACCTCCTT
GAAAATACAAATTTTCTGAACCCGTAGAATCGAGACCGAGGAGAGGGTTAGGGATAGGCTTACCATGAGA
ATATAGATATCTTCCTAGTTTTCCAAACATTAGAGAACCAAGGAAATAAAAATCCATGAAATATAAAAAT
TGGGAACCGTCGATAATATCTTTGTAGCAAGAGATACAACAACCCACCCCAATGCAGATGCAGCTCATTA
ACATGGATATTGAGCCGTCAAAAAACAACCACAGTATAATATTCAGAAGCCCCCATGCCCCTGCCGCCTG
CAAAGAGGAGTTCCACTGTATTTTCCTGATCCCAAATGTGACTCCCAACATGGCATTGATACTTCTAATA
ACAGAGGTCAAACTGTCATGGTGGACAGAGCTCTTAACAACCTCTGTTTGAAAAATATTATCCAGAATTG
GTACAACAGAACCAAATAACAGTCCTTCAACACCGTAGCCTAACCAGTTTGGCAGAACCCCATTGGATAG
CCAGTTACAAAGTTTGACACCCAGTAGAAGGGGTCTCGATGCAAAATCTGGATGTAAGAGATGATTATCG
TGCAAGTTTCTGGACAGTTCATGATATGCGAAACCGCTCAATGACAAAATTAATACAGCTTGCAGGTAAT
GAAGAATATTTTGACGAGTTTGTCTGGTTCTTGACGGAAAGTTTTCGTGAATGGATGATGCTGATAAAAT
CCTTTCCAAATTATTAGAAGATACTGTGTTCCTTGGCAGCGAGCCGCCAACCTTATGGGCCAAGTAAAAA
GTCGAATCAATAGTTTGATCTCTACTATATTTGGTAGAATCTATAGAGACAGAGCGTTTCAATTCTTCGT
AAATTTCGTTATCTTCCGATCTCACGACGTCATCATCATATAATGAATAAAGCTGCGGTTTAGTCAGAGA
GCAGATTGATTCGGTGCTCTTCTTTGGATCCGGTTCTCCTCTATTGGCCATTTCTCCTTGACGTTAAAGT
ATAGAGGTATATTAACAATTTTTTGTTGATACTTTTATGACATTTGAATAAGAAGTAATACAAACTGAAA
ATGTTGAAAGTATTAGTTAAAGTGGTTATGCAGCTTTTCCATTTATATATCTGTTAATAGATCAAAAATC
ATCGCTTCGCTGATTAATTACCCCAGAAACAAGGCTAAAAAACTAATCGCATTATCATCCTATGGTTGTT
AATTTGATTCGTTAATTTGAAGGTTTGTGGGGCCAGGTTACTGCCAATTTTTCCTCTTCATAACCATAAA
AGCTAGTATTGTAGAATCTTTATTGTTCGGAGCAGTGCGGCGCGAGGCACATCTGCGTTTCAGGAACGCG
ACCGGTGAAGACGAGGACGCACGGAGGAGAGTCTTCCGTCGGAGGGCTGTCGCCCGCTCGGCGGCTTCTA
ATCCGTACTTCAATATAGCAATGAGCAGTTAAGCGTATTACTGAAAGTTCCAAAGAGAAGGTTTTTTTAG
GCTAAGATAATGGGGCTCTTTACATTTCCACAACATATAAGTAAGATTAGATATGGATATGTATATGGTG
GTAATGCCATGTAATATGATTATTAAACTTCTTTGCGTCCATCCAAGATATCAAGCTTATCGATACCGTC
GACCTCGAGGGGGGGCCCGGTACCAGCTTTTGTTCCCTTTAGTGAGGGTTAATTTCGAGCTTGGCGTAAT
CATGGTCATAGCTGTTTCCTGTGTGAAATTGTTATCCGCTCACAATTCCACACAACATACGAGCCGGAAG
CATAAAGTGTAAAGCCTGGGGTGCCTAATGAGTGAGCTAACTCACATTAATTGCGTTGCGCTCACTGCCC
GCTTTCCAGTCGGGAAACCTGTCGTGCCAGCTGCATTAATGAATCGGCCAACGCGCGGGGAGAGGCGGTT
TGCGTATTGGGCGCTCTTCCGCTTCCTCGCTCACTGACTCGCTGCGCTCGGTCGTTCGGCTGCGGCGAGC
GGTATCAGCTCACTCAAAGGCGGTAATACGGTTATCCACAGAATCAGGGGATAACGCAGGAAAGAACATG
TGAGCAAAAGGCCAGCAAAAGGCCAGGAACCGTAAAAAGGCCGCGTTGCTGGCGTTTTTCCATAGGCTCC
GCCCCCCTGACGAGCATCACAAAAATCGACGCTCAAGTCAGAGGTGGCGAAACCCGACAGGACTATAAAG
ATACCAGGCGTTTCCCCCTGGAAGCTCCCTCGTGCGCTCTCCTGTTCCGACCCTGCCGCTTACCGGATAC
CTGTCCGCCTTTCTCCCTTCGGGAAGCGTGGCGCTTTCTCATAGCTCACGCTGTAGGTATCTCAGTTCGG
TGTAGGTCGTTCGCTCCAAGCTGGGCTGTGTGCACGAACCCCCCGTTCAGCCCGACCGCTGCGCCTTATC
CGGTAACTATCGTCTTGAGTCCAACCCGGTAAGACACGACTTATCGCCACTGGCAGCAGCCACTGGTAAC
AGGATTAGCAGAGCGAGGTATGTAGGCGGTGCTACAGAGTTCTTGAAGTGGTGGCCTAACTACGGCTACA
CTAGAAGAACAGTATTTGGTATCTGCGCTCTGCTGAAGCCAGTTACCTTCGGAAAAAGAGTTGGTAGCTC
TTGATCCGGCAAACAAACCACCGCTGGTAGCGGTGGTTTTTTTGTTTGCAAGCAGCAGATTACGCGCAGA
AAAAAAGGATCTCAAGAAGATCCTTTGATCTTTTCTACGGGGTCTGACGCTCAGTGGAACGAAAACTCAC
GTTAAGGGATTTTGGTCATGAGATTATCAAAAAGGATCTTCACCTAGATCCTTTTAAATTAAAAATGAAG
TTTTAAATCAATCTAAAGTATATATGAGTAAACTTGGTCTGACAGTTACCAATGCTTAATCAGTGAGGCA
CCTATCTCAGCGATCTGTCTATTTCGTTCATCCATAGTTGCCTGACTCCCCGTCGTGTAGATAACTACGA
TACGGGAGGGCTTACCATCTGGCCCCAGTGCTGCAATGATACCGCGAGACCCACGCTCACCGGCTCCAGA
TTTATCAGCAATAAACCAGCCAGCCGGAAGGGCCGAGCGCAGAAGTGGTCCTGCAACTTTATCCGCCTCC
ATCCAGTCTATTAATTGTTGCCGGGAAGCTAGAGTAAGTAGTTCGCCAGTTAATAGTTTGCGCAACGTTG
TTGCCATTGCTACAGGCATCGTGGTGTCACGCTCGTCGTTTGGTATGGCTTCATTCAGCTCCGGTTCCCA
ACGATCAAGGCGAGTTACATGATCCCCCATGTTGTGCAAAAAAGCGGTTAGCTCCTTCGGTCCTCCGATC
GTTGTCAGAAGTAAGTTGGCCGCAGTGTTATCACTCATGGTTATGGCAGCACTGCATAATTCTCTTACTG
TCATGCCATCCGTAAGATGCTTTTCTGTGACTGGTGAGTACTCAACCAAGTCATTCTGAGAATAGTGTAT
GCGGCGACCGAGTTGCTCTTGCCCGGCGTCAATACGGGATAATACCGCGCCACATAGCAGAACTTTAAAA
GTGCTCATCATTGGAAAACGTTCTTCGGGGCGAAAACTCTCAAGGATCTTACCGCTGTTGAGATCCAGTT
CGATGTAACCCACTCGTGCACCCAACTGATCTTCAGCATCTTTTACTTTCACCAGCGTTTCTGGGTGAGC
AAAAACAGGAAGGCAAAATGCCGCAAAAAAGGGAATAAGGGCGACACGGAAATGTTGAATACTCATACTC
TTCCTTTTTCAATATTATTGAAGCATTTATCAGGGTTATTGTCTCATGAGCGGATACATATTTGAATGTA
TTTAGAAAAATAAACAAATAGGGGTTCCGCGCACATTTCCCCGAAAAGTGCCACCTGGGTCCTTTTCATC
ACGTGCTATAAAAATAATTATAATTTAAATTTTTTAATATAAATATATAAATTAAAAATAGAAAGTAAAA
AAAGAAATTAAAGAAAAAATAGTTTTTGTTTTCCGAAGATGTAAAAGACTCTAGGGGGATCGCCAACAAA
TACTACCTTTTATCTTGCTCTTCCTGCTCTCAGGTATTAATGCCGAATTGTTTCATCTTGTCTGTGTAGA
AGACCACACACGAAAATCCTGTGATTTTACATTTTACTTATCGTTAATCGAATGTATATCTATTTAATCT
GCTTTTCTTGTCTAATAAATATATATGTAAAGTACGCTTTTTGTTGAAATTTTTTAAACCTTTGTTTATT
TTTTTTTCTTCATTCCGTAACTCTTCTACCTTCTTTATTTACTTTCTAAAATCCAAATACAAAACATAAA
AATAAATAAACACAGAGTAAATTCCCAAATTATTCCATCATTAAAAGATACGAGGCGCGTGTAAGTTACA
GGCAAGCGATCCGTCTAAGAAACCATTATTATCATGACATTAACCTATAAAAATAGGCGTATCACGAGGC
CCTTTCGTC
